>Addgene plasmid #223043 | rag2:BEST3_CE_pISceI | addgene full sequence | sequence record 440942 | Addgene NGS Result
TCACTGTTCTTCAGGCACTCGTGGTTACGGGTTTTTGTTTTGCACTCTTGCACACACATCTCTCGGCCTC
CAAAACAAACACACAACTGCACGAGGGCTCGAAGCCCCCACCGAAAAACAAAAACATTATGCTAATGAGG
AAGGCACAGCTGTTCCCTTCTTCACTCTCTCTCTCGTTCTTTCAACAACAGTCGCCTAATTTCTCTCGTT
CCTTTAAAGAGCCGCCAAGCAGAAACAGTTAATGCAAATATAAGCCTGCGGGAAATAAGGAGAATTTTTA
CAAAATCCGAGCTTCCCCTCCTGCCAAAATGTGATGTGTGACTCACGCATTCGATATTTGGTGTAATGAG
AGTGAATCATTCTGCTCCACACCGAACCCGATGCCACAGACCACTCAGATGCACACCGAGGAGACTATTT
TAACAGCACATTACATCCAGACTGTCACAGATGCATTACCAAGAGTGTGATTTCAGTGTCGAATGCAGGT
CTTAAAGGAAAATCTGTTGCGATTGCATGTGCGCTAACTAGACACGACCAACGAATGGGAACAATCTGTG
AAATATTATACAATCACAGGCAATTAAAAGATGTTTAAAGTTCAATTTAGTTTTAATTAATATGTTATAT
AAAACTAATCTGTTTTAAATGTATATTTATGATTTTAGCTTTAGCTAGCCTCTTGACCAGCAGCTGAAGT
GTCCGGCAAGTACCTAAAAGGGAGACCACATGGGAAAGCTAGGTTGCTCCCGGAAGAGGTGTTAGTAAAC
CAGCAGGTCTACCTGTGGTCTGTGTGGGTCCTAATGCCCCAGTATAAACCAGCAGGTCAACCTGTGGTCT
GTGTGGGTCCTAATGCCCCAGTATAAACCAGCAGGTCTACCTGTGGTCTGTGTGGGTCCTAATGCCCCAG
TATAAACCAGCAGGTCAACCTGTGGTCTGTGTGGGTCCTAATGCCCCAGTATATTGATGGAGACTCTATA
CTGCTCGGTGAGCTCCATCTTTCGGATAAGATGTTAAAACAAGGTCCCGACTCTCTGTGGTGGTAAAAAA
TTCCCAGGATGTCCTTCCTACCCTGGCATCCTGGACAAATTTGCTCACTGTCCTCTGTCCATCATGGCCT
CCTAACCATCCCCATATCATAATTGGCTTTATCACTCTAGCTGGGGCCGAAATCGCATACTTCCATTTTA
TGAGGTACGCTAAAATCAGTATGCGAGCCAAGTAATATGTCCGAATACTTCCGGCGAGATTCTAGAGTGT
GCATTCGATGCACGCTACGCTATTCCATGATGCCCCGTGAGAGAATTCTTGAATCGGAGAGAAGCAACGC
AACTCATGCGGGTAGGTTACGTGACGATGACATATTGGCGGATGTAGTACGTCCAAGTTCCATTCATACT
GCTCACATTCATATTTTATAGAATGTTCTTTTCCCACAGCCAAGTAGTAAGTTTAAATTCAAATACAGTA
CCTACTAAGTAGTAGTAGACGGTTTCGGACGCAGCCCCTGTCTCCTCTCCACCAATATACTGGTGTGTAG
TGTGCGGTCTGGTGCAATATGGCTGCCATCGCGTCATCCAGGTGGATGCTGCACACTGGTGGTTGATGAG
GAGATTTTGCCCAAAAAAGTGTTTTGAGTTTCCAGAAAAGCGCGATATAAATGTAAGGAATTATCATTAG
CTTATTATAATGGAACTTTCTGGATAACTTGTGCCAGAGCTAGGGGCCATTAAAACTTTGCCCTGGGGTA
CCTCAGGGAGCTGCAAGGAAGTGCTATAGGGCTAATGAAATGTTTGGGGGAAAAAAAAAAATTTTATAAG
TAAAAATAAAACTAAAATAATTAATAATTTCATTGTTGAAAATTATAGTAAAATTGATAAACAAGATAAG
CAGCATTAGTATAAAAAACTAAAAACAAACGTAATTTAAAATAATTAAATTGTTTTAAATAAATTATACA
AAATAATGTTTACAACGACACGGTGGTGCAGTAGGTAGTGCTGTCGCCAGCAAAGCAAGAAGGTCGCTGG
TTCGAGCCTCAGCTGGATCACTTGATGTTTCTGTGTGGAGCATTCGCGTGCGTTTAACCCCAGATTAATA
AAGAGACTAAGCCGAAAAGAAAATAAATGTATGAAAATGTTTACGTAAAATGTAAATAAATGCATGATTA
ATAAAATATATGAATTTTAAAGATTGAGGTAGAATTGTTTTATTATTCACACATTTGGTTATTTTTAATC
AGTGACAACTTGTGATGCTCTTTATATTGTTTATTACGCTACTTTGAATATTCAGTCTCAAATTGCATGT
AAATACGACTTCAAAGCAGAATTAGTTTAATTTAATTGCCTGTAAACAGTGTTGTACTTTGATGGTGATT
GTCTGATAATAATATGATTTCACTATTTAAAATTTGAAAAAAAAAAATCTGAAAAATACTCACCGGCCAC
TTTATTAGGTACACCTGTCTAACTGCTTGTTAACGTAAATTTCTAATCAGCCAATCACCAGGCAGCAACT
CAGTGCATTTAGGCATGTAGACATGGTCAAGACGATCTGCTGCAGTTCAAAGCGAGCATCAGAATGGAGA
AGCAAGGTGATTTAAGTGACTTTAAACGTGACGTGTTTGTTGGTGCCAGACGGGCTGGTCTGAGTATTTC
AGAAACTGCTGATTTACTGGGGTTTTCACACACAAACATCTCTGGGGTTTACAGAGAATGGTCCAAAAAA
AGATAATATCCAGTGAGCGGCAGTTCTGTGGGGGCAAATGTCTTGTTGATGCCAGAGGTCAGAGGAGAAT
GGCCTGACTGGTTCCAGCTGATAGAAAGGCAACAGTAATTCAAATAACCACTCGTTAGAACTGAGGCATG
CAGAAGAGCACCTTTGAACACAACATGTCGAACCTTGAGGCGGGTGGGCTACAGCAGCTCAAGACCACAT
CGGGTGCCACTCCTGTCAGCTAAGAACAGGAAACTGAGGCTACAATTCGCACAGGCTCAACATAAGTAGA
CAATAGAAGATTGAACATTATGTTGCCTGGTCAGATGGATACATTCTACCTTGTATCAACAGTTCAGGCT
GGTGATGGTGGTGTAATGGTGTGGGGGATATATTCTTGGCACACTTTGGGCCCATTAGTACCAATTAACC
ATCGTGTCAACGCCACAGCCTAACTGAGTATTGTTGCTGACCATGTTCATTTCTTTTTGACCACAGTGTA
CCCATCTTCTGATGGCTACTTCCTGCAGGATAATGCACCATGTCATAAAGCGTGAATGATCTCAGACTGG
TTTCTTGAACATGACAATGAGTTCACTGTGCTCGAATGACCTCCACAGTCACCAGATCTCAATCCAATAG
AGCGCCTTTGGGGTGTGGTAGAATGGAAGATTCGCATCCTGGATGTGCAGCCGACAAATCTGCATGATGC
TAGCATGTCAATATGGACCAAAATCTCTGAGGAATTTTCCAGTACCTGGTTGAAATGCAAAAGGAAGGGA
ATCTATGCTAAGGCAAAAAGAGGTCCAACCCAGTACTAGTGGGGTGTACATAATAAAGTGGCCGGTGAGT
GTATATTGTTAAGGATATCTAGATAATCCAAATAATTTACAGCACTATTTAAAAAAAAAACTTTATGTCA
CCAAGTCTGCATTTATTTGATCACAATTACAGTCGAAAAAGCAATATCGGGATACATTGTTTCCATTTAA
AATAACTATATTATATTTTAAATATTTTTGACAATGTTATTTCTTTAATGCCAAAGCTAAATTGTATTCA
ATCTGAATTTTAGTGTCACATGATCCTTCAGAAAATATTAACACATTGCTAAAAATGTATATTATTATCA
ATTTGGATTTTTTTTTTTTTTTTGTATATTAACCTATGCTATTGGTTACTATACAAAAGTATTACTGTGA
ATATATGCATATACAGAACCGTATCAAGCGCGGGGGGTGGTTGGGTTATGTCCCCATTTGGAAAGACCTG
GAAACATTCATAATGACTAAAATTGCACGGAAAAATATAATATCTATGAGTATTGCTGATCAGCAGCACA
AAACCAGAACTCCATATTAATAAACAGCCAATGATGCAGTGAGTTTGTGCATGTTTTCATTCAAACTCGT
GTGATTGTGCTCAAACACCTGTTGTGAGCAGCAGTTGCAAACAGTAAACCTCAAGAGGAGCCAGTCAACC
TTCACAAACACTCAACCTCTGGCTCACTCACTAAACAATTCGCGTTAATATCTAAAATAAAAATTTCCAG
CACCAAACAGCTCTCAGATTTCGGAGTACACTGACCAAGAGGTAAGAAGTAACGTTACATTACTAGGACG
ACTATTGTAAGACTAGATATGTAATATTTGGAAGCGTACGTGTTTTAAGTGACATATAGAGTAGAGGAAC
TGATGGAAATACGATTTGCATAATGTAAAATGATATATATTAAAATATAGGCTACAGTAGGTAACGTGGT
TTACATATAACGTTACTGTGTTAATGTAGTGCTCAGTTACTCGTGTTGACAGTTATTATTAGTGCTTGCT
AATTTGTTTGTTAATGCTTCTCTTGCGTATTTGATTACCTTCAGGCGAATCTAAAACATATCAGATGTAG
AAACGGCAGAAAAATGTTGAAGAAAATACGAGAATAGTAGCTTTTGGAGCACATAGAAAAGTACATCAGA
TAAAGCCTACCGTTTAAACGCAGACGCCGCTCTCGCACTGAATGCTGGGTACTGTAGTCCTTATATTGTA
TGCTTAATGTGCGTCTCAACGGGAAACTAGAGTTAGGAAAACTACAATTTCCTGTGGAAAATGTTTCTGT
TTTCGGGGAAACAGCGAAAGAAAGATATGGTTCCGCGTTTTTTTCTTACTTTGAATAATAAAATAAGACC
TAACTACACACTTCGCTTACTCTTATGCTAATTTGAAGCACTAGCATTCTTTGATACAATGATAATCATT
TAAACATCACAGTTATACTACAAATACTATGGTTAAACTATGTCTAGTGTAGTGTAACACTATGGTTGCC
ATTGTTATCTTTAAGTTTAAGTATTATCTGTGGTAAAGCCATGGTTGGTTTTTATAAGAGGTAATAAAAT
TAACATTGTACAATTAAATGACTATAAATTAATGTTTTTTTTTATTTTTTTTACACAGCTACCTTCAAAA
AGGGATCCATGACCGTGACGTATAGCTCTAAAGTCGCCAACGCCACATTCTTCGGCTTCCACAGACTCCT
TTTGAAATGGCGGGGTAGTATTTATAAGCTGCTCTATCGGGAGTTCATCGTATTCGCCGTCCTCTACACT
GCTATTAGCCTGGTGTATCGGCTCCTGCTGACCGGCGTGCAGAAGCGGTATTTCGAGAAGTTGAGTATCT
ATTGCGATAGGTACGCAGAGCAGATCCCGGTTACTTTCGTCCTGGGTTTCTACGTGACCCTTGTCGTTAA
TCGTTGGTGGAATCAATTCGTCAACTTACCGTGGCCCGATCGGCTGATGTTCTTGATTAGTAGTTCCGTG
CATGGCTCAGATGAACATGGACGGCTCTTGCGCCGGACTCTCATGAGATATGTGAACCTGACTAGCCTGC
TGATATTCCGGTCTGTTTCCACAGCCGTCTATAAGCGGTTCCCGACCATGGATCATGTCGTAGAGGCGGG
CTTCATGACCACCGACGAGAGAAAGCTGTTTAATCATTTGAAATCCCCACACTTAAAGTACTGGGTGCCC
TTTATTTGGTTCGGCAACCTGGCTACCAAGGCTCGTAACGAGGGCCGAATACGCGATAGCGTCGACTTAC
AGTCTCTGATGACGGAGATGAACAGATATAGGTCCTGGTGTTCTCTGCTGTTTGGGTACGATTGGGTCGG
TATCCCTTTGGTATATACACAAGTGGTGACATTAGCAGTGTACACATTCTTCTTCGCTTGTTTGATCGGC
AGGCAATTCCTGGACCCAACAAAGGGGTATGCCGGCCACGATTTAGACCTGTATATACCTATATTTACGC
TGCTGCAGTTCTTCTTTTACGCCGGCTGGCTGAAAGTTGCTGAACAACTCATTAATCCCTTCGGCGAGGA
CGACGACGACTTCGAGACCAATTGGTGTATCGACCGCAACCTGCAAGTGTCACTGCTCGCGGTTGATGAG
ATGCATATGAGTCTCCCTAAAATGAAGAAAGATATCTATTGGGATGACTCCGCCGCAAGACCACCCTATA
CCCTGGCCGCCGCCGATTATTGTATCCCTTCTTTCTTAGGTTCTACCGTTCAAATGGGTTTGTCCGGATC
AGATTTCCCAGATGAAGAATGGCTCTGGGACTACGAAAAGCACGGGCACCGCCACTCTATGATCAGGCGT
GTGAAACGCTTTCTCTCCGCACATGAGCATCCAAGCTCACCTCGCCGGCGGAGTTATCGCCGGCAAACCT
CAGATTCATCTATGTTCTTGCCTAGAGACGATTTAAGTCCGGCTCGGGATCTGCTCGACGTCCCATCCAG
GAATCCACCACGCGCTTCCCCTACATGGAAGAAGTCTTGTTTTCCTGAGGGGTCACCGACACTCCATTTC
TCTATGGGTGAATTAAGCACTATACGCGAAACTTCTCAAACCTCTACCCTGCAAAGTTTAACACCCCAAA
GCAGCGTACGGACAAGCCCTATTAAGATGCCTCTTGTGCCAGAAGTGCTCATTACTGCCGCAGAGGCTCC
CGTACCAACCAGCGGCGGTTATCATCACGACAGTGCAACGTCAATACTCTCTTCCGAATTCACCGGTGTG
CAACCATCCAAAACCGAACAACAACAAGGTCCTATGGGTAGCATTCTCAGTCCTTCTGAGAAAGAAACTC
CACCCGGCGGGCCGAGCCCACAAACCGTGAGTGCGTCCGCAGAAGAGAACATCTTTAATTGCGAGGAAGA
TCCAGGGGACACATTCCTCAAGCGGTGGAGCCTGCCCGGGTTTCTGGGAAGCAGTCATACATCATTAGGG
AATCTGTCCCCCGATCCTATGAGTTCACAACCCGCCTTGTTGATCGACACTGAGACCAGTTCCGAAATAT
CCGGAATTAATATCGTTGCAGGAAGTCGTGTTAGTAGCGACATGCTTTACCTCATGGAGAATCTTGATAC
TAAAGAGACTGACATTATCGAATTGAATAAAGAGACCGAAGAGAGTCCTAAGTAGATCGATGATGATCCA
GACATGATAAGATACATTGATGAGTTTGGACAAACCACAACTAGAATGCAGTGAAAAAAATGCTTTATTT
GTGAAATTTGTGATGCTATTGCTTTATTTGTAACCATTATAAGCTGCAATAAACAAGTTAACAACAACAA
TTCGATGATGATCCAGACATGATAAGATACATTGATGAGTTTGGACAAACCACAACTAGAATGCAGTGAA
AAAAATGCTTTATTTGTGAAATTTGTGATGCTATTGCTTTATTTGTAACCATTATAAGCTGCAATAAACA
AGTTAACAACAACAATTGCATTCATTTTATGTTTCAGGTTCAGGGGGAGGTGTGGGAGGTTTTTTAAAGC
AAGTAAAACCTCTACAAATGTGGTATGGCTGATTATGATCCTCTAGATCAGATCTCTTGTTTATTGCAGC
TTATAATGGTTACAAATAAAGCAATAGCATCACAAATTTCACAAATAAAGCATTTTTTTCACTGCATTCT
AGTTGTGGTTTGTCCAAACTCATCAATGTATCTTATCATGTCTGGATCTACGTAATACGACTCACTATAG
TTCTAGAGGCTCGAGAGGGGCCGCTTTACTTGTACAGCTCGTCCATGCCGAGAGTGATCCCGGCGGCGGT
CACGAACTCCAGCAGGACCATGTGATCGCGCTTCTCGTTGGGGTCTTTGCTCAGGGCGGACTGGGTGCTC
AGGTAGTGGTTGTCGGGCAGCAGCACGGGGCCGTCGCCGATGGGGGTGTTCTGCTGGTAGTGGTCGGCGA
GCTGCACGCTGCCGTCCTCGATGTTGTGGCGGATCTTGAAGTTCACCTTGATGCCGTTCTTCTGCTTGTC
GGCCATGATATAGACGTTGTGGCTGTTGTAGTTGTACTCCAGCTTGTGCCCCAGGATGTTGCCGTCCTCC
TTGAAGTCGATGCCCTTCAGCTCGATGCGGTTCACCAGGGTGTCGCCCTCGAACTTCACCTCGGCGCGGG
TCTTGTAGTTGCCGTCGTCCTTGAAGAAGATGGTGCGCTCCTGGACGTAGCCTTCGGGCATGGCGGACTT
GAAGAAGTCGTGCTGCTTCATGTGGTCGGGGTAGCGGCTGAAGCACTGCACGCCGTAGGTCAGGGTGGTC
ACGAGGGTGGGCCAGGGCACGGGCAGCTTGCCGGTGGTGCAGATGAACTTCAGGGTCAGCTTGCCGTAGG
TGGCATCGCCCTCGCCCTCGCCGGACACGCTGAACTTGTGGCCGTTTACGTCGCCGTCCAGCTCGACCAG
GATGGGCACCACCCCGGTGAACAGCTCTTCGCCCTTGCTCACCATGGTCACTGTCTGCTTTGCTGTTGGT
CTGGGCTCCTGGGTCACTGGCTTACTAATGGAGTCTTTATGTATGAGGACTCTTATCAATTGTTCTTCTA
TAAAGGTCTGCAGTGTTTCTGTTCGTCCCCTACATGGACACCCAGAGCCTCCTAAATACAGGAGCCCTGA
TAACTGCACAAGTGCTCAGATTCCAGCAGGGTGGAAATGAGATAAAGTGTGCAGATGGGGAGGGGGACGT
GAATGAGAGATTTGAGGGATGAAAAGGATGGATGAACGCATTGAAAATAGCCCCTTTCACAAAATAATAC
CAGTAAATTGTCATATAATTAATGACCAGACCTTTACCTGTAAATGATGTGATGTTCATATACAGAAGAA
TGCCAACAATTTACAGATGATTTTACAAATTCTTAATTTTCCTTTTCTAAATGGATTTGTTCACACATTA
TCTCTTCAAAGCAATTGAATTTTCTGGAAAAGATTGGCTGTGTGTGTAAAAGGTGCTACTGAGGAATTTA
ATGTGACATGGAATGAAGCAAACAGCAGCCTAAGACAGGATGGCAGGAAAAATGTCACATGTTTAAAATA
AGAGTGAAACCAACGACCTGGACTTATAGAGACTGTGTGTCCTTAGGCAAAGCTCTTGTACAAACAGTGC
TTGTGACTGTGAAATTCGGGGTTTGCCTGGATTGTGTTAAATGTGTGCTTGGATGTATCATAAAAAAGAA
TCGGTTCTCTGTATTTGACATTTTCTGTAATTTATCTAAAGTTACAACTGGCTATGCCTGATTTTTATCA
CTATTGAATCAATCATTTTAAAGAATGTTAAGTCTGCTGATTTGGAGAGCTCATTTACATTTATTTTGAA
TGTCTCTTATTTAACACAACTGATTTAAGCTTTAGATCTGCGAAGATACGGCCACGGGTGCTCTTGATCC
TGTGGCTGATTTTGGACTGTGCTGCTCGCAGCTGCTGATGAATCACATACTTCCTCCATTTTCTTCCACT
GATTGACTGTTATAATTTCCCTAATTTCCAGGTCAAGGTGCTGTGCATTGTGGTAATAGATGTGACATGA
TTGCATTCATTTTATGTTTCAGGTTCAGGGGGAGGTGTGGGAGGTTTTTTAAAGCAAGTAAAACCTCTAC
AAATGTGGTATGGCTGATTATGATCCTCTAGATCAGATCCACTAGTTCTAGAGCGGCCATTACCCTGTTA
TCCCTAGGCCGCCACCGCGGTGGAGCTCCAATTCGCCCTATAGTGAGTCGTATTACGCGCGCTCACTGGC
CGTCGTTTTACAACGTCGTGACTGGGAAAACCCTGGCGTTACCCAACTTAATCGCCTTGCAGCACATCCC
CCTTTCGCCAGCTGGCGTAATAGCGAAGAGGCCCGCACCGATCGCCCTTCCCAACAGTTGCGCAGCCTGA
ATGGCGAATGGAAATTGTAAGCGTTAATATTTTGTTAAAATTCGCGTTAAATTTTTGTTAAATCAGCTCA
TTTTTTAACCAATAGGCCGAAATCGGCAAAATCCCTTATAAATCAAAAGAATAGACCGAGATAGGGT
[37 nt withheld, positions 10078-10114]
AAAGAACGTGGACTCCAACGTCAAAGG
[49 nt withheld, positions 10142-10190]
T
[91 nt withheld, positions 10192-10282]
G
[124 nt withheld, positions 10284-10407]
CAGGTGGCACTTTTCGGGGAAATGTGCGCGGAACCCCTATTTGTTTATTTTTCTAAATACATTCAAATAT
GTATCCGCTCATGAGACAATAACCCTGATAAATGCTTCAATAATATTGAAAAAGGAAGAGTATGAGTATT
CAACATTTCCGTGTCGCCCTTATTCCCTTTTTTGCGGCATTTTGCCTTCCTGTTTTTGCTCACCCAGAAA
CGCTGGTGAAAGTAAAAGATGCTGAAGATCAGTTGGGTGCACGAGTGGGTTACATCGAACTGGATCTCAA
CAGCGGTAAGATCCTTGAGAGTTTTCGCCCCGAAGAACGTTTTCCAATGATGAGCACTTTTAAAGTTCTG
CTATGTGGCGCGGTATTATCCCGTATTGACGCCGGGCAAGAGCAACTCGGTCGCCGCATACACTATTCTC
AGAATGACTTGGTTGAGTACTCACCAGTCACAGAAAAGCATCTTACGGATGGCATGACAGTAAGAGAATT
ATGCAGTGCTGCCATAACCATGAGTGATAACACTGCGGCCAACTTACTTCTGACAACGATCGGAGGACCG
AAGGAGCTAACCGCTTTTTTGCACAACATGGGGGATCATGTAACTCGCCTTGATCGTTGGGAACCGGAGC
TGAATGAAGCCATACCAAACGACGAGCGTGACACCACGATGCCTGTAGCAATGGCAACAACGTTGCGCAA
ACTATTAACTGGCGAACTACTTACTCTAGCTTCCCGGCAACAATTAATAGACTGGATGGAGGCGGATAAA
GTTGCAGGACCACTTCTGCGCTCGGCCCTTCCGGCTGGCTGGTTTATTGCTGATAAATCTGGAGCCGGTG
AGCGTGGGTCTCGCGGTATCATTGCAGCACTGGGGCCAGATGGTAAGCCCTCCCGTATCGTAGTTATCTA
CACGACGGGGAGTCAGGCAACTATGGATGAACGAAATAGACAGATCGCTGAGATAGGTGCCTCACTGATT
AAGCATTGGTAACTGTCAGACCAAGTTTACTCATATATACTTTAGATTGATTTAAAACTTCATTTTTAAT
TTAAAAGGATCTAGGTGAAGATCCTTTTTGATAATCTCATGACCAAAATCCCTTAACGTGAGTTTTCGTT
CCACTGAGCGTCAGACCCCGTAGAAAAGATCAAAGGATCTTCTTGAGATCCTTTTTTTCTGCGCGTAATC
TGCTGCTTGCAAACAAAAAAACCACCGCTACCAGCGGTGGTTTGTTTGCCGGATCAAGAGCTACCAACTC
TTTTTCCGAAGGTAACTGGCTTCAGCAGAGCGCAGATACCAAATACTGTTCTTCTAGTGTAGCCGTAGTT
AGGCCACCACTTCAAGAACTCTGTAGCACCGCCTACATACCTCGCTCTGCTAATCCTGTTACCAGTGGCT
GCTGCCAGTGGCGATAAGTCGTGTCTTACCGGGTTGGACTCAAGACGATAGTTACCGGATAAGGCGCAGC
GGTCGGGCTGAACGGGGGGTTCGTGCACACAGCCCAGCTTGGAGCGAACGACCTACACCGAACTGAGATA
CCTACAGCGTGAGCTATGAGAAAGCGCCACGCTTCCCGAAGGGAGAAAGGCGGACAGGTATCCGGTAAGC
GGCAGGGTCGGAACAGGAGAGCGCACGAGGGAGCTTCCAGGGGGAAACGCCTGGTATCTTTATAGTCCTG
TCGGGTTTCGCCACCTCTGACTTGAGCGTCGATTTTTGTGATGCTCGTCAGGGGGGCGGAGCCTATGGAA
AAACGCCAGCAACGCGGCCTTTTTACGGTTCCTGGCCTTTTGCTGGCCTTTTGCTCACATGTTCTTTCCT
GCGTTATCCCCTGATTCTGTGGATAACCGTATTACCGCCTTTGAGTGAGCTGATACCGCTCGCCGCAGCC
GAACGACCGAGCGCAGCGAGTCAGTGAGCGAGGAAGCGGAAGAGCGCCCAATACGCAAACCGCCTCTCCC
CGCGCGTTGGCCGATTCATTAATGCAGCTGGCACGACAGGTTTCCCGACTGGAAAGCGGGCAGTGAGCGC
AACGCAATTAATGTGAGTTAGCTCACTCATTAGGCACCCCAGGCTTTACACTTTATGCTTCCGGCTCGTA
TGTTGTGTGGAATTGTGAGCGGATAACAATTTCACACAGGAAACAGCTATGACCATGATTACGCCAAGCG
CGCAATTAACCCTCACTAAAGGGAACAAAAGCTGGGTACCGGGCCCCCCCTCGAATTACCCTGTTATCCC
TATCGAGCAAAATCAATCCTAATGTAAAATAGTATACGTTCATCATTATAATGCAAACACTGTAGAACTG
TTGTGTTGTGCCTTGCATTTCATTCTCAGTTTCTTATCGTCTGTCTCTTTTTACGACAGAGCTAGAAAAA
ACTAGCCTTCATTTGCCATCGCCGTATGCAAATCCACTCCAGAACTCAACAGGTTTGTTCTGCGGCGGGT
GTAAGTGTGAACACCGGCATGTAAGTGCGCTTGAGCAGGAGAATAAAGCGCTCAGAGACACCGGAGGAAT
CCTTTATTTTGCGTTGCGCCTCAGGGGATTCGCTGAGCCTTCTCTTCATGGCCCTGCTCTTCAGACACAG
GTGCTCCGCTGTTTGTGTTTT
Features (pLannotate 1.2.2; 22 found; start..end, strand, type, name):
   5189..7192    +  CDS            BEST3: BEST3_HUMAN - Also known as VMD2L3. Experimental evidence at protein level: Swiss-Prot protein existence level 1. Forms calcium-sensitive chloride channels. Permeable to bicarbonate. From Homo sapiens (Human).
   7205..7339    -  polyA_signal   SV40 poly(A) signal: SV40 polyadenylation signal
   7360..7494    -  polyA_signal   SV40 poly(A) signal: SV40 polyadenylation signal
   7517..7600    -  CDS            large T antigen (fragment): large T antigen from SV40 (simian virus 40)
   7616..7748    +  polyA_signal   SV40 poly(A) signal: SV40 polyadenylation signal
   7753..7770    +  promoter       T7 promoter (fragment): promoter for bacteriophage T7 RNA polymerase
   7799..8515    -  CDS            EGFP: EGFP is a basic (constitutively fluorescent) green fluorescent protein published in 1996, derived from Aequorea victoria. It is reported to be a rapidly-maturing weak dimer with moderate acid sensitivity.
   9602..9685    -  CDS            large T antigen (fragment): large T antigen from SV40 (simian virus 40)
   9696..9718    -  misc_feature   MCS (fragment): pBluescript multiple cloning site
   9737..9758    -  misc_feature   MCS (fragment): pBluescript multiple cloning site
   9767..9785    -  promoter       T7 promoter: promoter for bacteriophage T7 RNA polymerase
   9793..9948    +  CDS            lacZα (fragment): LacZα fragment of β-galactosidase; lacZ fragment
   9979..10407   -  rep_origin     f1 ori (sequence partly withheld): f1 bacteriophage origin of replication; arrow indicates direction of (+) strand synthesis
  10434..10538   +  promoter       AmpR promoter: bla
  10539..11399   +  CDS            AmpR: β-lactamase; bla; confers resistance to ampicillin, carbenicillin, and related antibiotics
  11570..12158   +  rep_origin     ori: high-copy-number ColE1/pMB1/pBR322/pUC origin of replication
  12341..12433   +  CDS            lacI (fragment): lac repressor; lacI; The lac repressor binds to the lac operator to inhibit transcription in E. coli. This inhibition can be relieved by adding lactose or isopropyl-β-D-thiogalactopyranoside (IPTG).
  12446..12467   +  protein_bind   CAP binding site: CAP binding activates transcription in the presence of cAMP. E. coli catabolite activator protein
  12482..12512   +  promoter       lac promoter: promoter for the E. coli lac operon
  12516..12538   +  protein_bind   lac operator (fragment): The lac repressor binds to the lac operator to inhibit transcription in E. coli. This inhibition can be relieved by adding lactose or isopropyl-β-D-thiogalactopyranoside (IPTG). lac repressor encoded by lacI
  12581..12599   +  promoter       T3 promoter: promoter for bacteriophage T3 RNA polymerase
  12612..12631   -  misc_feature   MCS (fragment): pBluescript multiple cloning site
