[The description below was written by a language model from this plasmid's Addgene catalogue record and pLannotate feature annotations shown in this document.]
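Description:
rag2:BEST3_CE_pISceI is a zebrafish transgenesis plasmid that places the human BEST3 coding sequence (bestrophin-3, also known as VMD2L3, a calcium-sensitive chloride channel) under the control of a Rag2 promoter, with the stated aim of expressing the gene in the mesenchymal lineage of zebrafish. The roughly 2 kb insert was cloned by restriction digestion between BamHI and ClaI sites into a "Rag2 plasmid" backbone. In the sequenced 13 kb record, the BEST3 open reading frame is followed by SV40 polyadenylation signals. The approximately 5 kb upstream of the coding sequence carries no automated annotation; this is where the Rag2 promoter would be expected to lie, but the feature table does not confirm it. The backbone size listed in the catalogue plus the insert exceeds the sequenced length, so the listed sizes are approximate.

The feature table also shows an EGFP coding sequence on the opposite strand, downstream of BEST3 and flanked by further SV40 poly(A) elements. About 1 kb of unannotated sequence lies upstream of it in its own orientation. The record does not state which promoter drives EGFP or what the "CE" in the name denotes, though a separate fluorescent cassette of this kind typically serves as a marker for identifying transgenic animals. The "pISceI" in the name suggests a design for I-SceI meganuclease-assisted genomic integration after embryo injection, but no I-SceI sites are annotated.

The remaining sequence is pBluescript-derived: a ColE1/pUC-type origin, an f1 origin, an ampicillin resistance gene, lac promoter/lacZα remnants, and T3 and T7 promoters flanking the multiple cloning site fragments. Although the origin is of the high-copy type, the depositor lists the plasmid as low copy.
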