Addgene plasmid #223043: rag2:BEST3_CE_pISceI
Purpose: Express BEST3 gene in mesenchymal lineage of Zebrafish.
Depositing lab: Alejandro Gutierrez. Depositing organization: Boston Children's Hospital. Publication: A methyltransferase-independent role for METTL1 in tRNA aminoacylation and oncogenic transformation. Ali RH, Orellana EA, Lee SH, Chae YC, Chen Y, Clauwaert J, Kennedy AL, Gutierrez AE, Papke DJ, Valenzuela M, Silverman B, Falzetta A, Ficarro SB, Marto JA, Fletcher CDM, Perez-Atayde A, Alcindor T, Shimamura A, Prensner JR, Gregory RI, Gutierrez A. Mol Cell. 2025 Mar 6;85(5):948-961.e11. doi: 10.1016/j.molcel.2025.01.003. Epub 2025 Jan 31. PubMed 39892392.
Backbone
  Vector backbone: Rag2 plasmid
  Backbone size w/o insert (bp): 12500
  Vector type: Express the insert(gene) in mesenchymal lineage of Zebrafish.
Growth in bacteria
  Bacterial resistance: Ampicillin, 100 μg/mL
  Growth temperature: 37°C
  Growth strain: NEB Stable
  Copy number: Low Copy
Gene/Insert
  Gene/Insert name: BEST3
  Species: H. sapiens (human)
  Insert size (bp): 2004
  Entrez Gene: BEST3 (a.k.a. VMD2L3)
  Promoter: Rag2
  Cloning method: Restriction Enzyme; 5′ cloning site BamHi (unknown if destroyed); 3′ cloning site Clai (unknown if destroyed)
  Sequencing primers: 5′ CTGTGGTAAAGCCATGGTTG
Terms and licenses: Academic/Nonprofit Terms; Industry Terms: Not Available to Industry
How to cite: rag2:BEST3_CE_pISceI was a gift from Alejandro Gutierrez (Addgene plasmid # 223043 ; http://n2t.net/addgene:223043 ; RRID:Addgene_223043)
